Addgene plasmid #172479: CAG-loxP-3xpA-loxP-tdTomato+RbG and HsbG syntrons
Purpose: tdTomato with synthetic introns derived from the rabbit beta-globin gene and the human beta-globin gene
Depositing lab: Mario Capecchi. Depositing organization: University of Utah.
Backbone
  Vector backbone: Custom
  Backbone manufacturer: Hyung-song Nam, Capecchi laboratory
  Vector type: Mammalian Expression, Cre/Lox
Growth in bacteria
  Bacterial resistance: Ampicillin, 100 μg/mL
  Growth temperature: 30°C
  Growth strain: DH10B
  Copy number: High Copy
Gene/Insert
  Gene/Insert name: tdTomato
  Species: Synthetic
Resource information
  A portion of this plasmid was derived from a plasmid made by: CAG promoter is from pCAGGS obtained from BCCM/LMBP. SV40 pA is from Clontech. tdTomato is from Roger Tsien. WPRE is from Miguel Ramalho-Santos. bGH pA is from Neal Copeland. Backbone is from Stratagene.
Terms and licenses: Academic/Nonprofit Terms; Industry Terms: Not Available to Industry
How to cite: CAG-loxP-3xpA-loxP-tdTomato+RbG and HsbG syntrons was a gift from Mario Capecchi (Addgene plasmid # 172479 ; http://n2t.net/addgene:172479 ; RRID:Addgene_172479)
