[The description below was written by a language model from this plasmid's Addgene catalogue record and pLannotate feature annotations shown in this document.]
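Description:
CAG-loxP-3xpA-loxP-tdTomato+RbG and HsbG syntrons is an 8.3 kb Cre-dependent mammalian expression plasmid built on a custom backbone derived from a pBluescript-type cloning vector. It is maintained in E. coli as a high-copy plasmid through a ColE1/pUC origin and selected with ampicillin via the β-lactamase gene. Backbone remnants include an f1 phage origin, a T7 promoter, and fragments of the lac promoter/operator and lacZα region, none of which contribute to the mammalian payload.

The expression unit is driven by the CAG promoter, composed of the CMV immediate-early enhancer, the chicken β-actin promoter and the chimeric chicken β-actin/rabbit β-globin intron. Directly downstream lies a lox-stop-lox cassette: two loxP sites in the same orientation flanking three tandem SV40 polyadenylation signals, which terminate transcripts before they reach the reporter. Cre recombinase excises this stop element, placing tdTomato under direct control of CAG.

The tdTomato coding sequence is annotated in three pieces because it is interrupted by two short synthetic introns ("syntrons"). The first is derived from the rabbit β-globin gene and the second is an internally truncated human β-globin intron, so the complete tandem-dimer red-orange fluorescent protein is encoded only after splicing. A WPRE follows the reporter to enhance post-transcriptional expression, and a bovine growth hormone poly(A) signal terminates the transcript.

The stated purpose is simply tdTomato carrying these synthetic introns. The design is consistent with a Cre-activated fluorescent reporter for examining intron-containing transgene expression, but the record does not describe specific applications.
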