Features (pLannotate 1.2.2; 31 found; start..end, strand, type, name):
     24..128     +  promoter       AmpR promoter: bla
    129..989     +  CDS            AmpR: β-lactamase; bla; confers resistance to ampicillin, carbenicillin, and related antibiotics
   1160..1748    +  rep_origin     ori: high-copy-number ColE1/pMB1/pBR322/pUC origin of replication
   1931..2023    +  CDS            lacI (fragment): lac repressor; lacI; The lac repressor binds to the lac operator to inhibit transcription in E. coli. This inhibition can be relieved by adding lactose or isopropyl-β-D-thiogalactopyranoside (IPTG).
   2036..2057    +  protein_bind   CAP binding site: CAP binding activates transcription in the presence of cAMP. E. coli catabolite activator protein
   2072..2102    +  promoter       lac promoter: promoter for the E. coli lac operon
   2110..2126    +  protein_bind   lac operator: The lac repressor binds to the lac operator to inhibit transcription in E. coli. This inhibition can be relieved by adding lactose or isopropyl-β-D-thiogalactopyranoside (IPTG). lac repressor encoded by lacI
   2406..2785    +  enhancer       CMV enhancer: human cytomegalovirus immediate early enhancer
   2787..3064    +  promoter       chicken β-actin promoter: No description available
   3065..4081    +  intron         chimeric intron: chimera between introns from chicken β-actin and rabbit β-globin
   4141..4174    +  protein_bind   loxP: Cre-mediated recombination occurs in the 8-bp core sequence (GCATACAT). Cre recombinase
   4177..4202    +  misc_feature   MCS (fragment): pBluescript multiple cloning site
   4202..4284    +  CDS            large T antigen (fragment): large T antigen from SV40 (simian virus 40)
   4307..4428    +  polyA_signal   SV40 poly(A) signal: SV40 polyadenylation signal
   4435..4517    +  CDS            large T antigen (fragment): large T antigen from SV40 (simian virus 40)
   4540..4661    +  polyA_signal   SV40 poly(A) signal: SV40 polyadenylation signal
   4668..4750    +  CDS            large T antigen (fragment): large T antigen from SV40 (simian virus 40)
   4773..4894    +  polyA_signal   SV40 poly(A) signal: SV40 polyadenylation signal
   4917..4950    +  protein_bind   loxP: Cre-mediated recombination occurs in the 8-bp core sequence (GCATACAT). Cre recombinase
   4960..5307    +  CDS            dTomato (fragment): dTomato is a basic (constitutively fluorescent) orange fluorescent protein published in 2004, derived from Discosoma sp.. It is reported to be a somewhat slowly-maturing dimer with low acid sensitivity.
   5328..5386    +  intron         β-globin intron (fragment): intron from rabbit β-globin gene
   5388..6116    +  CDS            tdTomato (fragment): tdTomato is a basic (constitutively fluorescent) orange fluorescent protein published in 2004, derived from Discosoma sp.. It is reported to be a somewhat slowly-maturing tandem dimer with low acid sensitivity.
   6124..6154    +  intron         β-globin intron (fragment): internally truncated intron from human β-globin
   6155..6207    +  intron         β-globin intron (fragment): internally truncated intron from human β-globin
   6200..6589    +  CDS            dTomato (fragment): dTomato is a basic (constitutively fluorescent) orange fluorescent protein published in 2004, derived from Discosoma sp.. It is reported to be a somewhat slowly-maturing dimer with low acid sensitivity.
   6601..7185    +  misc_feature   WPRE: woodchuck hepatitis virus posttranscriptional regulatory element
   7230..7454    +  polyA_signal   bGH poly(A) signal: bovine growth hormone polyadenylation signal
   7458..7479    +  promoter       SV40 promoter (fragment): SV40 enhancer and early promoter
   7652..7670    -  promoter       T7 promoter: promoter for bacteriophage T7 RNA polymerase
   7673..7830    +  CDS            lacZα (fragment): LacZα fragment of β-galactosidase; lacZ fragment
   7862..8290    -  rep_origin     f1 ori (sequence partly withheld): f1 bacteriophage origin of replication; arrow indicates direction of (+) strand synthesis
>Addgene plasmid #172479 | CAG-loxP-3xpA-loxP-tdTomato+RbG and HsbG syntrons | addgene full sequence | sequence record 338913 | Addgene NGS Result
GTGGCACTTTTCGGGGAAATGTGCGCGGAACCCCTATTTGTTTATTTTTCTAAATACATTCAAATATGTA
TCCGCTCATGAGACAATAACCCTGATAAATGCTTCAATAATATTGAAAAAGGAAGAGTATGAGTATTCAA
CATTTCCGTGTCGCCCTTATTCCCTTTTTTGCGGCATTTTGCCTTCCTGTTTTTGCTCACCCAGAAACGC
TGGTGAAAGTAAAAGATGCTGAAGATCAGTTGGGTGCACGAGTGGGTTACATCGAACTGGATCTCAACAG
CGGTAAGATCCTTGAGAGTTTTCGCCCCGAAGAACGTTTTCCAATGATGAGCACTTTTAAAGTTCTGCTA
TGTGGCGCGGTATTATCCCGTATTGACGCCGGGCAAGAGCAACTCGGTCGCCGCATACACTATTCTCAGA
ATGACTTGGTTGAGTACTCACCAGTCACAGAAAAGCATCTTACGGATGGCATGACAGTAAGAGAATTATG
CAGTGCTGCCATAACCATGAGTGATAACACTGCGGCCAACTTACTTCTGACAACGATCGGAGGACCGAAG
GAGCTAACCGCTTTTTTGCACAACATGGGGGATCATGTAACTCGCCTTGATCGTTGGGAACCGGAGCTGA
ATGAAGCCATACCAAACGACGAGCGTGACACCACGATGCCTGTAGCAATGGCAACAACGTTGCGCAAACT
ATTAACTGGCGAACTACTTACTCTAGCTTCCCGGCAACAATTAATAGACTGGATGGAGGCGGATAAAGTT
GCAGGACCACTTCTGCGCTCGGCCCTTCCGGCTGGCTGGTTTATTGCTGATAAATCTGGAGCCGGTGAGC
GTGGGTCTCGCGGTATCATTGCAGCACTGGGGCCAGATGGTAAGCCCTCCCGTATCGTAGTTATCTACAC
GACGGGGAGTCAGGCAACTATGGATGAACGAAATAGACAGATCGCTGAGATAGGTGCCTCACTGATTAAG
CATTGGTAACTGTCAGACCAAGTTTACTCATATATACTTTAGATTGATTTAAAACTTCATTTTTAATTTA
AAAGGATCTAGGTGAAGATCCTTTTTGATAATCTCATGACCAAAATCCCTTAACGTGAGTTTTCGTTCCA
CTGAGCGTCAGACCCCGTAGAAAAGATCAAAGGATCTTCTTGAGATCCTTTTTTTCTGCGCGTAATCTGC
TGCTTGCAAACAAAAAAACCACCGCTACCAGCGGTGGTTTGTTTGCCGGATCAAGAGCTACCAACTCTTT
TTCCGAAGGTAACTGGCTTCAGCAGAGCGCAGATACCAAATACTGTTCTTCTAGTGTAGCCGTAGTTAGG
CCACCACTTCAAGAACTCTGTAGCACCGCCTACATACCTCGCTCTGCTAATCCTGTTACCAGTGGCTGCT
GCCAGTGGCGATAAGTCGTGTCTTACCGGGTTGGACTCAAGACGATAGTTACCGGATAAGGCGCAGCGGT
CGGGCTGAACGGGGGGTTCGTGCACACAGCCCAGCTTGGAGCGAACGACCTACACCGAACTGAGATACCT
ACAGCGTGAGCTATGAGAAAGCGCCACGCTTCCCGAAGGGAGAAAGGCGGACAGGTATCCGGTAAGCGGC
AGGGTCGGAACAGGAGAGCGCACGAGGGAGCTTCCAGGGGGAAACGCCTGGTATCTTTATAGTCCTGTCG
GGTTTCGCCACCTCTGACTTGAGCGTCGATTTTTGTGATGCTCGTCAGGGGGGCGGAGCCTATGGAAAAA
CGCCAGCAACGCGGCCTTTTTACGGTTCCTGGCCTTTTGCTGGCCTTTTGCTCACATGTTCTTTCCTGCG
TTATCCCCTGATTCTGTGGATAACCGTATTACCGCCTTTGAGTGAGCTGATACCGCTCGCCGCAGCCGAA
CGACCGAGCGCAGCGAGTCAGTGAGCGAGGAAGCGGAAGAGCGCCCAATACGCAAACCGCCTCTCCCCGC
GCGTTGGCCGATTCATTAATGCAGCTGGCACGACAGGTTTCCCGACTGGAAAGCGGGCAGTGAGCGCAAC
GCAATTAATGTGAGTTAGCTCACTCATTAGGCACCCCAGGCTTTACACTTTATGCTTCCGGCTCGTATGT
TGTGTGGAATTGTGAGCGGATAACAATTTCACACAGGAAACAGCTATGACCATGATTACGCCAAGCGCGC
AATTAAGTTTAAACAAGGGCAGGATGTGTCAAACTGCCAATAGAGAACTACTTACTCTTCAGGCTGAAGC
TGATGGAACAGGTAACAAAGGCAAACACTAATCATGATCAGCAAGATGAAGCAGAAAGGGAACAAGGGGA
TATTAAATGTGTATAGACACGCTAGAGAGATGGCTCAGCAGTTAAGAGAACTAGCTGGTCTTTCAGAGGT
CCTGAGATCAATACCGGTCATGGTCGACATTGATTATTGACTAGTTATTAATAGTAATCAATTACGGGGT
CATTAGTTCATAGCCCATATATGGAGTTCCGCGTTACATAACTTACGGTAAATGGCCCGCCTGGCTGACC
GCCCAACGACCCCCGCCCATTGACGTCAATAATGACGTATGTTCCCATAGTAACGCCAATAGGGACTTTC
CATTGACGTCAATGGGTGGAGTATTTACGGTAAACTGCCCACTTGGCAGTACATCAAGTGTATCATATGC
CAAGTACGCCCCCTATTGACGTCAATGACGGTAAATGGCCCGCCTGGCATTATGCCCAGTACATGACCTT
ATGGGACTTTCCTACTTGGCAGTACATCTACGTATTAGTCATCGCTATTACCATGGTCGAGGTGAGCCCC
ACGTTCTGCTTCACTCTCCCCATCTCCCCCCCCTCCCCACCCCCAATTTTGTATTTATTTATTTTTTAAT
TATTTTGTGCAGCGATGGGGGCGGGGGGGGGGGGGGGGCGCGCGCCRGGSGGGGSGGGGSGGGGSGRGGG
GSGGGGCGGGGCGAGGCGGAGAGGTGCGGCGGCAGCCAATCAGAGCGGCGCGCTCCGAAAGTTTCCTTTT
ATGGCGAGGCGGCGGCGGCGGCGGCCCTATAAAAAGCGAAGCGCGCGGCGGGCGGGAGTCGCTGCGCGCT
GCCTTCGCCCCGTGCCCCGCTCCGCCGCCGCCTCGCGCCGCCCGCCCCGGCTCTGACTGACCGCGTTACT
CCCACAGGTGAGCGGGCGGGACGGCCCTTCTCCTCCGGGCTGTAATTAGCGCTTGGTTTAATGACGGCTT
GTTTCTTTTCTGTGGCTGCGTGAAAGCCTTGAGGGGCTCCGGGAGGGCCCTTTGTGCGGGGGGAGCGGCT
CGGGGGGTGCGTGCGTGTGTGTGTGCGTGGGGAGCGCCGCGTGCGGCTCCGCGCTGCCCGGCGGCTGTGA
GCGCTGCGGGCGCGGCGCGGGGCTTTGTGCGCTCCGCAGTGTGCGCGAGGGGAGCGCGGCCGGGGGCGGT
GCCCCGCGGTGCGGGGGGGGCTGCGAGGGGAACAAAGGCTGCGTGCGGGGTGTGTGCGTGGGGGGGTGAG
CAGGGGGTGTGGGCGCGTCGGTCGGGCTGCAACCCCCCCTGCACCCCCCTCCCCGAGTTGCTGAGCACGG
CCCGGCTTCGGGTGCGGGGCTCCGTACGGGGCGTGGCGCGGGGCTCGCCGTGCCGGGCGGGGGGTGGCGG
CAGGTGGGGGTGCCGGGCGGGGCGGGGCCGCCTCGGGCCGGGGAGGGCTCGGGGGAGGGGCGCGGCGGCC
CCCGGAGCGCCGGCGGCTGTCGAGGCGCGGCGAGCCGCAGCCATTGCCTTTTATGGTAATCGTGCGAGAG
GGCGCAGGGACTTCCTTTGTCCCAAATCTGTGCGGAGCCGAAATCTGGGAGGCGCCGCCGCACCCCCTCT
AGCGGGCGCGGGGCGAAGCGGTGCGGCGCCGGCAGGAAGGAAATGGGCGGGGAGGGCCTTCGTGCGTCGC
CGCGCCGCCGTCCCCTTCTCCCTCTCCAGCCTCGGGGCTGTCCGCGGGGGGACGGCTGCCTTCGGGGGGG
ACGGGGCAGGGCGGGGTTCGGCTTCTGGCGTGTGACCGGCGGCTCTAGAGCCTCTGCTAACCATGTTCAT
GCCTTCTTCTTTTTCCTACAGCTCCTGGGCAACGTGCTGGTTATTGTGCTGTCTCATCATTTTGGCAAAG
AATTGCTAGCATAACTTCGTATAGCATACATTATACGAAGTTATAGCCACCGCGGTGGCGGCCGCTCTAG
AATCATAATCAGCCATACCACATTTGTAGAGGTTTTACTTGCTTTAAAAAACCTCCCACACCTCCCCCTG
AACCTGAAACATAAAATGAATGCAATTGTTGTTGTTAACTTGTTTATTGCAGCTTATAATGGTTACAAAT
AAAGCAATAGCATCACAAATTTCACAAATAAAGCATTTTTTTCACTGCATTCTAGTTGTGGTTTGTCCAA
ACTCATCAATGTATCTTAACTAGAATCATAATCAGCCATACCACATTTGTAGAGGTTTTACTTGCTTTAA
AAAACCTCCCACACCTCCCCCTGAACCTGAAACATAAAATGAATGCAATTGTTGTTGTTAACTTGTTTAT
TGCAGCTTATAATGGTTACAAATAAAGCAATAGCATCACAAATTTCACAAATAAAGCATTTTTTTCACTG
CATTCTAGTTGTGGTTTGTCCAAACTCATCAATGTATCTTAACTAGAATCATAATCAGCCATACCACATT
TGTAGAGGTTTTACTTGCTTTAAAAAACCTCCCACACCTCCCCCTGAACCTGAAACATAAAATGAATGCA
ATTGTTGTTGTTAACTTGTTTATTGCAGCTTATAATGGTTACAAATAAAGCAATAGCATCACAAATTTCA
CAAATAAAGCATTTTTTTCACTGCATTCTAGTTGTGGTTTGTCCAAACTCATCAATGTATCTTAACTAGT
GGATCTCATGCCTAGGATAACTTCGTATAGCATACATTATACGAAGTTATAGGCGCGCCATGGTGAGCAA
GGGCGAGGAGGTCATCAAAGAATTCATGCGCTTCAAGGTGCGCATGGAGGGCTCCATGAACGGCCACGAG
TTCGAGATCGAGGGCGAGGGCGAGGGCCGCCCCTACGAGGGCACCCAGACCGCCAAGCTGAAGGTGACCA
AGGGCGGCCCCCTGCCCTTCGCCTGGGACATCCTGTCCCCCCAATTCATGTACGGCTCCAAGGCGTACGT
GAAGCACCCCGCCGACATCCCCGATTACAAGAAGCTGTCCTTCCCCGAGGGCTTCAAGTGGGAGCGCGTG
ATGAACTTCGAGGACGGCGGTCTGGTGACCGTGACCCAGGTAAGTTTGGGGACCCTTGATTGTTCTTTCT
TTTTCGCTACTCTGATTCCAAACCGGGCCCCTCTGCTAACCATGTTCATGCCTTCTTCTTTTTCCTTCAG
GACTCCTCCCTGCAAGACGGCACGCTGATCTACAAGGTGAAGATGCGCGGCACCAACTTCCCCCCCGACG
GCCCCGTAATGCAAAAGAAGACCATGGGCTGGGAGGCCTCCACCGAGCGCCTGTACCCCCGCGACGGCGT
GCTGAAGGGCGAGATCCACCAGGCTCTGAAGCTGAAGGACGGCGGCCACTACCTGGTGGAGTTCAAGACC
ATCTACATGGCCAAGAAGCCCGTGCAACTGCCCGGCTACTACTACGTGGACACCAAGCTGGACATCACCT
CCCACAACGAAGACTACACCATCGTGGAACAGTACGAGCGCTCCGAGGGCCGCCACCACCTGTTCCTGGG
GCATGGCACCGGCAGCACCGGCAGCGGCAGCTCCGGCACCGCCTCCTCCGAGGACAACAACATGGCCGTC
ATCAAAGAGTTCATGCGCTTCAAGGTGCGCATGGAGGGCTCCATGAACGGCCACGAGTTCGAGATCGAGG
GCGAGGGCGAGGGCCGCCCCTACGAGGGCACCCAGACCGCCAAGCTGAAGGTGACCAAGGGCGGCCCCCT
GCCCTTCGCCTGGGACATCCTGTCCCCCCAATTCATGTACGGCTCCAAGGCGTACGTGAAGCACCCCGCC
GACATCCCCGATTACAAGAAGCTGTCCTTCCCCGAGGGCTTCAAGTGGGAGCGCGTGATGAACTTCGAGG
ACGGCGGTCTGGTGACCGTGACCCAGGTAAGTATATGGGACGCTTGATGTTTTCTTTCCCCTTCATTCTG
AGTCCAAGCTAGGCCCTTTTGCTAATCATGTTCATACCTCTTATCTTTTTCCTTCAGGATTCCTCCCTGC
AAGACGGCACGCTGATCTACAAGGTGAAGATGCGCGGCACCAACTTCCCCCCCGACGGCCCCGTAATGCA
GAAGAAGACCATGGGCTGGGAGGCCTCCACCGAGCGCCTGTACCCCCGCGACGGCGTGCTGAAGGGCGAG
ATCCACCAAGCCCTGAAGCTGAAGGACGGCGGCCACTACCTGGTGGAGTTCAAGACCATCTACATGGCCA
AGAAGCCCGTGCAACTGCCCGGCTACTACTACGTGGACACCAAGCTGGACATCACCTCCCACAACGAAGA
CTACACCATCGTGGAACAGTACGAGCGCTCCGAGGGCCGCCACCACCTGTTCCTGTACGGCATGGACGAG
CTGTACAAGTAATTAATTAAAACCTCTGGATTACAAAATTTGTGAAAGATTGACTGGTATTCTTAACTAT
GTTGCTCCTTTTACGCTATGTGGATACGCTGCTTTAATGCCTTTGTATCATGCTATTGCTTCCCGTATGG
CTTTCATTTTCTCCTCCTTGTATAAATCCTGGTTGCTGTCTCTTTATGAGGAGTTGTGGCCCGTTGTCAG
GCAACGTGGCGTGGTGTGCACTGTGTTTGCTGACGCAACCCCCACTGGTTGGGGCATTGCCACCACCTGT
CAGCTCCTTTCCGGGACTTTCGCTTTCCCCCTCCCTATTGCCACGGCGGAACTCATCGCCGCCTGCCTTG
CCCGCTGCTGGACAGGGGCTCGGCTGTTGGGCACTGACAATTCCGTGGTGTTGTCGGGGAAATCATCGTC
CTTTCCTTGGCTGCTCGCCTGTGTTGCCACCTGGATTCTGCGCGGGACGTCCTTCTGCTACGTCCCTTCG
GCCCTCAATCCAGCGGACCTTCCTTCCCGCGGCCTGCTGCCGGCTCTGCGGCCTCTTCCGCGTCTTCGCC
TTCGCCCTCAGACGAGTCGGATCTCCCTTTGGGCCGCCTCCCCGCAGGATCCACTAGAGCGGCCGCCTAG
AGCTCGCTATCAGCCTCGACTGTGCCTTCTAGTTGCCAGCCATCTGTTGTTTGCCCCTCCCCCGTGCCTT
CCTTGACCCTGGAAGGTGCCACTCCCACTGTCCTTTCCTAATAAAATGAGGAAATTGCATCGCATTGTCT
GAGTAGGTGTCATTCTATTCTGGGGGGTGGGGTGGGGCAGGACAGCAAGGGGGAGGATTGGGAAGACAAT
AGCAGGCATGCTGGGGATGCGGTGGGCTCTATGGCTTCTGAGGCGGAAAGAACCAGCTGGGGCTCGACTA
GAGCTTGCGGAACCCTTAAGCTTGTCATTCGAATTTAGACACCCACATGGTGGCTCATGACCATCTATCT
ATAAATGGATCTGATTTTCATGTCTGGCAGTGTACAGAAGCTAACTGAAGAAAGGTGGAAGACCCACAAG
AGTTCAAGGTACCCAATTCGCCCTATAGTGAGTCGTATTACAATTCACTGGCCGTCGTTTTACAACGTCG
TGACTGGGAAAACCCTGGCGTTACCCAACTTAATCGCCTTGCAGCACATCCCCCTTTCGCCAGCTGGCGT
AATAGCGAAGAGGCCCGCACCGATCGCCCTTCCCAACAGTTGCGCAGCCTGAATGGCGAATGGCAAATTG
TAAGCGTTAATATTTTGTTAAAATTCGCGTTAAATTTTTGTTAAATCAGCTCATTTTTTAACCAATAGGC
CGAAATCGGCAAAATCCCTTATAAATCAAAAGAATAGACCGAGATAGGGT
[37 nt withheld, positions 7961-7997]
AAAGAACGTGGACTCCAACGTCAAAGG
[49 nt withheld, positions 8025-8073]
T
[91 nt withheld, positions 8075-8165]
G
[124 nt withheld, positions 8167-8290]
CAG
